>Addgene plasmid #114938 | AT1G07550 L10_pECIA2 | addgene full sequence | sequence record 296488 | Addgene NGS Result
GTAAAACGACGGCCAGTGAATTAATTCGTTGCAGGACAGGATGTGGTGCCCGATGTGACTAGCTCTTTGC
TGCAGGCCGTCCTATCCTCTGGTTCCGATAAGAGACCCAGAACTCCGGCCCCCCACCGCCCACCGCCACC
CCCATACATATGTGGTACGCAAGTAAGAGTGCCTGCGCATGCCCCATGTGCCCCACCAAGAGCTTTGCAT
CCCATACAAGTCCCCAAAGTGGAGAACCGAACCAATTCTTCGCGGGCAGAACAAAAGCTTCTGCACACGT
CTCCACTCGAATTTGGAGCCGGCCGGCGTGTGCAAAAGAGGTGAATCGAACGAAAGACCCGTGTGTAAAG
CCGCGTTTCCAAAATGTATAAAACCGAGAGCATCTGGCCAATGTGCATCAGTTGTGGTCAGCAGCAAAAT
CAAGTGAATCATCTCAGTGCAACTAAAGGGGGGATCCGATCTCAATATGAAGTTATGCATATTACTGGCC
GTCGTGGCCTTTGTTGGCCTCTCGCTCGGGAGTTTGGATTGTGGATTAGCTTCTAACGAGTCTCCTTACA
ACGAAGCAAATAGCAATCTGACGTACATATCCGATGCTGATTTCATTCAAGGAGGAAAAACTGGTAATGT
CCAAAAAGACTTGCTTATGAAACTCAGGAAGCCATATACGGTTTTGAGATACTTTCCGGATGGAATCCGA
AATTGTTACAGTCTAAATGTCAAGCAAGACACAAATTATCTAATCAGGGTTATGTTTCGATATGGAAACT
ATGACGGGCTTAACAATTCTCCAAGATTCGACCTCTATCTTGGTCCTAATATTTGGACAACCATAGATAT
GGGGAAGTCAGGTGATGGAGTTCTGGAGGAGATCATTCACATCACAAGGTCTAACATCTTGGACATATGT
CTCGTCAAGACAGGGACGAGTACACCAATGATATCATCCATAGAGTTGAGACCCTTGCTATATGATACTT
ATATTGCTCAAACCGGTTCCTTGAGGAATTATAACCGGTTCTATTTCACCGATTCAAACAACTATATACG
TTATCCCCAAGATGTGCATGATAGAATTTGGGTGCCGTTGATATTACCAGAATGGACGCATATAAACACA
AGTCACCACGTTATTGATTCTATAGATGGCTATGACCCACCACAAGATGTACTTAGGACCGGCGCCATGC
CCGCTAATGCCAGTGATCCAATGACCATTACCTGGAATTTGAAGACGGCTACTGACCAGGTTTACGGTTA
TATTTACATCGCCGAGATCATGGAAGTCCAGGCCAATGAAACTAGAGAATTCGAAGTTGTGGTAAATAAT
AAAGTTCATTTCGATCCTTTCCGTCCTACCAGATTTGAAGCACAAGTTATGTTCAACAATGTACCACTGA
CATGCGAGGGAGGATTTTGTCGTCTGCAACTTATAAAAACTCCGAAATCGACTCTTCCACCCTTGATGAA
TGCTTTCGAAATTTTCACGGGCATTGAGTTTCCTCAATCAGAAACAAATCAAAATGATGTCATTGCTGTA
AAGAATATTCAAGCTAGTTATGGACTGAACAGAATCAGCTGGCAGGGCGATCCATGTGTCCCTAAACAGT
TTTTGTGGACTGGCTTAAGCTGCAACGTAATTGATGTGTCCACACCACCAAGAATCGTGAAATTAGATTT
GTCTTCAAGTGGATTAAATGGAGTTATACCACCTAGCATACAAAATCTAACTCAACTTCAAGAACTGGAC
CTGTCCCAAAACAACTTGACTGGTAAAGTGCCTGAATTTCTAGCCAAGATGAAATATTTGTTGGTCATAA
ACTTAAGTGGAAACAAACTTAGCGGTTTGGTTCCTCAAGCCCTTCTTGATAGAAAAAAGGAAGGATTAAA
GCTATTGGTTGACGAAAATATGATTTGTGTGTCTTGCGGTACACTGGAGGTGCTGTTCCAGGGACCAGGG
AGCGACAAAACTCACACATGCCCACCGTGCCCAGCACCTGAACTCCTGGGGGGACCGTCAGTCTTCCTCT
TCCCCCCAAAACCCAAGGACACCCTCATGATCTCCCGGACCCCTGAGGTCACATGCGTGGTGGTGGACGT
GAGCCACGAAGACCCTGAGGTCAAGTTCAACTGGTACGTGGACGGCGTGGAGGTGCATAATGCCAAGACA
AAGCCGCGGGAGGAGCAGTACAACAGCACGTACCGTGTGGTCAGCGTCCTCACCGTCCTGCACCAGGACT
GGCTGAATGGCAAGGAGTACAAGTGCAAGGTCTCCAACAAAGCCCTCCCAGCCCCCATCGAGAAAACCAT
CTCCAAAGCCAAAGGGCAGCCCCGAGAACCACAGGTGTACACCCTGCCCCCATCCCGGGAGGAGATGACC
AAGAACCAGGTCAGCCTGACCTGCCTGGTCAAAGGCTTCTATCCCAGCGACATCGCCGTGGAGTGGGAGA
GCAATGGGCAGCCGGAGAACAACTACAAGACCACGCCTCCCGTGCTGGACTCCGACGGCTCCTTCTTCCT
CTACAGCAAGCTCACCGTGGACAAGAGCAGGTGGCAGCAGGGGAACGTCTTCTCATGCTCCGTGATGCAT
GAGGGTCTGCACAACCACTACACGCAGAAGAGCCTCTCCCTGTCTCCGGGTAAATCTAGAGGGCCCTTCG
AAGGTAAGCCTATCCCTAACCCTCTCCTCGGTCTCGATTCTACGCGTACCGGTCATCATCACCATCACCA
TTGAGTTTAAACCCGCTGATCAGCCTCGACTGTGCCTTCTAAGGCCTGAGCTCGCTGATCAGCCTCGATC
GAGGATCCAGACATGATAAGATACATTGATGAGTTTGGACAAACCACAACTAGAATGCAGTGAAAAAAAT
GCTTTATTTGTGAAATTTGTGATGCTATTGCTTTATTTGTAACCATTATAAGCTGCAATAAACAAGTTAA
CAACAACAATTGCATTCATTTTATGTTTCAGGTTCAGGGGGAGGTGTGGGAGGTTTTTTAAAGCAAGTAA
AACCTCTACAAATGTGGTATGGCTGATTATGATCAGTCGACCTGCAGGCATGCAAGCTTGGCGTAATCAT
GGTCATAGCTGTTTCCTGTGTGAAATTGTTATCCGCTCACAATTCCACACAACATACGAGCCGGAAGCAT
AAAGTGTAAAGCCTGGGGTGCCTAATGAGTGAGCTAACTCACATTAATTGCGTTGCGCTCACTGCCCGCT
TTCCAGTCGGGAAACCTGTCGTGCCAGCTGCATTAATGAATCGGCCAACGCGCGGGGAGAGGCGGTTTGC
GTATTGGGCGCTCTTCCGCTTCCTCGCTCACTGACTCGCTGCGCTCGGTCGTTCGGCTGCGGCGAGCGGT
ATCAGCTCACTCAAAGGCGGTAATACGGTTATCCACAGAATCAGGGGATAACGCAGGAAAGAACATGTGA
GCAAAAGGCCAGCAAAAGGCCAGGAACCGTAAAAAGGCCGCGTTGCTGGCGTTTTTCCATAGGCTCCGCC
CCCCTGACGAGCATCACAAAAATCGACGCTCAAGTCAGAGGTGGCGAAACCCGACAGGACTATAAAGATA
CCAGGCGTTTCCCCCTGGAAGCTCCCTCGTGCGCTCTCCTGTTCCGACCCTGCCGCTTACCGGATACCTG
TCCGCCTTTCTCCCTTCGGGAAGCGTGGCGCTTTCTCATAGCTCACGCTGTAGGTATCTCAGTTCGGTGT
AGGTCGTTCGCTCCAAGCTGGGCTGTGTGCACGAACCCCCCGTTCAGCCCGACCGCTGCGCCTTATCCGG
TAACTATCGTCTTGAGTCCAACCCGGTAAGACACGACTTATCGCCACTGGCAGCAGCCACTGGTAACAGG
ATTAGCAGAGCGAGGTATGTAGGCGGTGCTACAGAGTTCTTGAAGTGGTGGCCTAACTACGGCTACACTA
GAAGAACAGTATTTGGTATCTGCGCTCTGCTGAAGCCAGTTACCTTCGGAAAAAGAGTTGGTAGCTCTTG
ATCCGGCAAACAAACCACCGCTGGTAGCGGTGGTTTTTTTGTTTGCAAGCAGCAGATTACGCGCAGAAAA
AAAGGATCTCAAGAAGATCCTTTGATCTTTTCTACGGGGTCTGACGCTCAGTGGAACGAAAACTCACGTT
AAGGGATTTTGGTCATGAGATTATCAAAAAGGATCTTCACCTAGATCCTTTTAAATTAAAAATGAAGTTT
TAAATCAATCTAAAGTATATATGAGTAAACTTGGTCTGACAGTTACCAATGCTTAATCAGTGAGGCACCT
ATCTCAGCGATCTGTCTATTTCGTTCATCCATAGTTGCCTGACTCCCCGTCGTGTAGATAACTACGATAC
GGGAGGGCTTACCATCTGGCCCCAGTGCTGCAATGATACCGCGAGACCCACGCTCACCGGCTCCAGATTT
ATCAGCAATAAACCAGCCAGCCGGAAGGGCCGAGCGCAGAAGTGGTCCTGCAACTTTATCCGCCTCCATC
CAGTCTATTAATTGTTGCCGGGAAGCTAGAGTAAGTAGTTCGCCAGTTAATAGTTTGCGCAACGTTGTTG
CCATTGCTACAGGCATCGTGGTGTCACGCTCGTCGTTTGGTATGGCTTCATTCAGCTCCGGTTCCCAACG
ATCAAGGCGAGTTACATGATCCCCCATGTTGTGCAAAAAAGCGGTTAGCTCCTTCGGTCCTCCGATCGTT
GTCAGAAGTAAGTTGGCCGCAGTGTTATCACTCATGGTTATGGCAGCACTGCATAATTCTCTTACTGTCA
TGCCATCCGTAAGATGCTTTTCTGTGACTGGTGAGTACTCAACCAAGTCATTCTGAGAATAGTGTATGCG
GCGACCGAGTTGCTCTTGCCCGGCGTCAATACGGGATAATACCGCGCCACATAGCAGAACTTTAAAAGTG
CTCATCATTGGAAAACGTTCTTCGGGGCGAAAACTCTCAAGGATCTTACCGCTGTTGAGATCCAGTTCGA
TGTAACCCACTCGTGCACCCAACTGATCTTCAGCATCTTTTACTTTCACCAGCGTTTCTGGGTGAGCAAA
AACAGGAAGGCAAAATGCCGCAAAAAAGGGAATAAGGGCGACACGGAAATGTTGAATACTCATACTCTTC
CTTTTTCAATATTATTGAAGCATTTATCAGGGTTATTGTCTCATGAGCGGATACATATTTGAATGTATTT
AGAAAAATAAACAAATAGGGGTTCCGCGCACATTTCCCCGAAAAGTGCCACCTGACGTCTAAGAAACCAT
TATTATCATGACATTAACCTATAAAAATAGGCGTATCACGAGGCCCTTTCGTCTCGCGCGTTTCGGTGAT
GACGGTGAAAACCTCTGACACATGCAGCTCCCGGAGACGGTCACAGCTTGTCTGTAAGCGGATGCCGGGA
GCAGACAAGCCCGTCAGGGCGCGTCAGCGGGTGTTGGCGGGTGTCGGGGCTGGCTTAACTATGCGGCATC
AGAGCAGATTGTACTGAGAGTGCACCATATGCGGTGTGAAATACCGCACAGATGCGTAAGGAGAAAATAC
CGCATCAGGCGCCATTCGCCATTCAGGCTGCGCAACTGTTGGGAAGGGCGATCGGTGCGGGCCTCTTCGC
TATTACGCCAGCTGGCGAAAGGGGGATGTGCTGCAAGGCGATTAAGTTGGGTAACGCCAGGGTTTTCCCA
GTCACGACGTT
Features (pLannotate 1.2.2; 18 found; start..end, strand, type, name):
     23..449     +  promoter       MT promoter: Drosophila metallothionein promoter
    467..520     +  sig_peptide    BiP signal sequence: Drosophila BiP signal sequence
    521..1933    +  CDS            Y1755_ARATH (fragment): Experimental evidence at protein level: Swiss-Prot protein existence level 1. From Arabidopsis thaliana (Mouse-ear cress).
   1964..2644    +  CDS            IGHG1 (fragment): IGHG1_HUMAN - Experimental evidence at protein level: Swiss-Prot protein existence level 1. Constant region of immunoglobulin heavy chains. Immunoglobulins, also known as antibodies, are membrane-bound or secreted glycoproteins produced by B lymphocytes. In the recognition phase of humoral immunity, the membrane-bound immunoglobulins serve as receptors which, upon binding of a specific antigen, trigger the clonal expansion and differentiation of B lymphocytes into immunoglobulins- secreting plasma cells. Secreted immunoglobulins mediate the effector phase of humoral immunity, which results in
   2663..2704    +  CDS            V5 tag: epitope tag from simian virus 5
   2804..2938    -  polyA_signal   SV40 poly(A) signal: SV40 polyadenylation signal
   2961..3045    -  CDS            large T antigen (fragment): large T antigen from SV40 (simian virus 40)
   3045..3069    +  misc_feature   MCS (fragment): pUC18/19 multiple cloning site
   3106..3122    -  protein_bind   lac operator: The lac repressor binds to the lac operator to inhibit transcription in E. coli. This inhibition can be relieved by adding lactose or isopropyl-β-D-thiogalactopyranoside (IPTG). lac repressor encoded by lacI
   3130..3160    -  promoter       lac promoter: promoter for the E. coli lac operon
   3175..3196    -  protein_bind   CAP binding site: CAP binding activates transcription in the presence of cAMP. E. coli catabolite activator protein
   3209..3301    -  CDS            lacI (fragment): lac repressor; lacI; The lac repressor binds to the lac operator to inhibit transcription in E. coli. This inhibition can be relieved by adding lactose or isopropyl-β-D-thiogalactopyranoside (IPTG).
   3484..4072    -  rep_origin     ori: high-copy-number ColE1/pMB1/pBR322/pUC origin of replication
   4243..5103    -  CDS            AmpR: β-lactamase; bla; confers resistance to ampicillin, carbenicillin, and related antibiotics
   5104..5208    -  promoter       AmpR promoter: bla
   5303..5338    +  CDS            rop (fragment): Rop protein, which maintains plasmids at low copy number; rop
   5440..5539    +  misc_feature   bom (fragment): basis of mobility region from pBR322
   5545..21      -  CDS            lacZα (fragment) (across the origin): LacZα fragment of β-galactosidase; lacZ fragment
