[The description below was written by a language model from this plasmid's Addgene catalogue record and pLannotate feature annotations shown in this document.]
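Description:
AT1G07550 L10_pECIA2 is an insect-cell expression plasmid built on the pECIA2 backbone for secreted production of a plant receptor ectodomain in Drosophila cell culture. It is maintained in E. coli as a high-copy plasmid through a ColE1/pUC-type origin and selected with ampicillin via the β-lactamase gene. The remaining bacterial annotations (lac promoter/operator, and fragments of lacI, lacZα, rop and bom) are backbone remnants with no stated role in the construct's function.

The expression cassette is driven by the Drosophila metallothionein promoter, which is induced by adding copper sulfate to the culture. Downstream, the Drosophila BiP signal sequence directs the product into the secretory pathway and is followed in frame by the insert, the extracellular domain of the Arabidopsis thaliana leucine-rich repeat receptor kinase encoded by AT1G07550, introduced by ligation-independent cloning. The ectodomain is fused at its C terminus to a fragment of the human IgG1 heavy-chain constant region (Fc), a V5 epitope tag and, according to the catalogue record, a hexahistidine tag, which the automated feature table does not list separately. An SV40 polyadenylation signal lies after the coding region. The Fc portion is a dimerising handle that can be captured on surfaces, while V5 and His tags allow detection and purification.

The plasmid serves as the "bait" in a bait/prey pair and is meant to be used together with the matching prey vector AT1G07550 L10_pECIA14. It belongs to a collection made to map extracellular interactions among Arabidopsis LRR receptor kinases.
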