Addgene plasmid #114938: AT1G07550 L10_pECIA2
Purpose: Bait vector AT1G07550 L10_pECIA2 should be used with prey vector AT1G07550 L10_pECIA14.
Depositing lab: Youssef Belkhadir. Depositing organization: Gregor Mendel Institute of Molecular Plant Biology. Publication: An extracellular network of Arabidopsis leucine-rich repeat receptor kinases. Smakowska-Luzan E, Mott GA, Parys K, Stegmann M, Howton TC, Layeghifard M, Neuhold J, Lehner A, Kong J, Grunwald K, Weinberger N, Satbhai SB, Mayer D, Busch W, Madalinski M, Stolt-Bergner P, Provart NJ, Mukhtar MS, Zipfel C, Desveaux D, Guttman DS, Belkhadir Y. Nature. 2018 Jan 18;553(7688):342-346. doi: 10.1038/nature25184. Epub 2018 Jan 10. PubMed 29320478.
Backbone
  Vector backbone: pECIA2
  Backbone manufacturer: Chris Garcia (Addgene plasmid # 47032)
  Vector type: Insect Expression
Growth in bacteria
  Bacterial resistance: Ampicillin, 100 μg/mL
  Growth temperature: 37°C
  Growth strain: DH5alpha
  Copy number: High Copy
Gene/Insert
  Gene/Insert name: AT1G07550
  Species: A. thaliana (mustard weed)
  Entrez Gene: AT1G07550 (a.k.a. AT1G07550, F22G5.7, F22G5_7)
  Promoter: Metallothionein (Copper-Inducible)
  Tag / fusion protein: Fc, V5 and hexahistidine tags (C terminal on backbone)
  Cloning method: Ligation Independent Cloning
Terms and licenses: Academic/Nonprofit Terms; Industry Terms: Not Available to Industry
Depositor comments: Plasmid for secreted expression in Drosophila cell culture by induction via CuSO4. Insert is an extracellular domain of indicated LRR-RK, C-terminally tagged with Fc, V5 and hexahistidine tags. Insert Protein Sequence: SLDCGLASNESPYNEANSNLTYISDADFIQGGKTGNVQKDLLMKLRKPYTVLRYFPDGIRNCYSLNVKQDTNYLIRVMFRYGNYDGLNNSPRFDLYLGPNIWTTIDMGKSGDGVLEEIIHITRSNILDICLVKTGTSTPMISSIELRPLLYDTYIAQTGSLRNYNRFYFTDSNNYIRYPQDVHDRIWVPLILPEWTHINTSHHVIDSIDGYDPPQDVLRTGAMPANASDPMTITWNLKTATDQVYGYIYIAEIMEVQANETREFEVVVNNKVHFDPFRPTRFEAQVMFNNVPLTCEGGFCRLQLIKTPKSTLPPLMNAFEIFTGIEFPQSETNQNDVIAVKNIQASYGLNRISWQGDPCVPKQFLWTGLSCNVIDVSTPPRIVKLDLSSSGLNGVIPPSIQNLTQLQELDLSQNNLTGKVPEFLAKMKYLLVINLSGNKLSGLVPQALLDRKKEGLKLLVDENMICVSCGT
How to cite: AT1G07550 L10_pECIA2 was a gift from Youssef Belkhadir (Addgene plasmid # 114938 ; http://n2t.net/addgene:114938 ; RRID:Addgene_114938)
